Addgene plasmid #127683: OphA-delta C6-R72K
Purpose: Bacterial expression of His-tagged OphA-delta C6-R72K
Depositing lab: James Naismith. Depositing organization: University of St. Andrews. Publication: A molecular mechanism for the enzymatic methylation of nitrogen atoms within peptide bonds. Song H, van der Velden NS, Shiran SL, Bleiziffer P, Zach C, Sieber R, Imani AS, Krausbeck F, Aebi M, Freeman MF, Riniker S, Kunzler M, Naismith JH. Sci Adv. 2018 Aug 24;4(8):eaat2720. doi: 10.1126/sciadv.aat2720. eCollection 2018 Aug. aat2720 PubMed 30151425.
Backbone
  Vector backbone: pET24
  Vector type: Bacterial Expression
Growth in bacteria
  Bacterial resistance: Kanamycin, 50 μg/mL
  Growth temperature: 37°C
  Growth strain: DH5alpha
  Copy number: High Copy
Gene/Insert
  Gene/Insert name: OphA-delta C6-R72K
  Species: Synthetic
  Mutation: delta C6-R72K
  Tag / fusion protein: His8 (N terminal on backbone)
  Cloning method: Restriction Enzyme; 5′ cloning site unknown (unknown if destroyed); 3′ cloning site unknown (unknown if destroyed)
Terms and licenses: Academic/Nonprofit Terms; Industry Terms: Not Available to Industry
How to cite: OphA-delta C6-R72K was a gift from James Naismith (Addgene plasmid # 127683 ; http://n2t.net/addgene:127683 ; RRID:Addgene_127683)
