[The description below was written by a language model from this plasmid's Addgene catalogue record and pLannotate feature annotations shown in this document.]
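Description:
OphA-delta C6-R72K is a pET24-based bacterial expression plasmid of about 6.5 kb, built to produce a His-tagged variant of OphA in E. coli. It replicates from a ColE1/pMB1-type origin. The catalogue lists it as high copy, although the backbone also carries the rop gene and the bom mobility region typical of pBR322-derived pET vectors, which generally moderate copy number. Selection is by kanamycin through the aph(3')-Ia aminoglycoside phosphotransferase gene. An f1 origin is also present, and short tetracycline-resistance fragments are non-functional remnants of the backbone's ancestry.

Expression uses the standard pET arrangement: a T7 promoter followed directly by a lac operator, the T7 gene 10 ribosome binding site, the coding region and a T7 terminator. The plasmid-borne lacI gene supplies the repressor, so transcription stays low until it is induced with IPTG in a host that provides T7 RNA polymerase. The insert is described as synthetic and carries two changes, named delta C6 and R72K. By the usual naming convention these would be a six-residue C-terminal deletion and an arginine-to-lysine substitution at position 72, though the record does not spell this out.

The OphA coding sequence itself was not annotated, but it presumably fills the unannotated stretch between the start of the reading frame and the terminator. The catalogue records an N-terminal His8 tag, and a short tag-like match just after the RBS is consistent with this. A second His-type fragment lies downstream near the terminator, probably the vector's own C-terminal tag, and the record does not say whether it is translated. The cloning sites are unknown. The associated publication concerns the mechanism of enzymatic methylation of peptide-bond nitrogens, which suggests that this mutant was made for purification and for mechanistic or structural study.
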