Features (pLannotate 1.2.2; 19 found; start..end, strand, type, name):
     12..440     +  rep_origin     f1 ori (sequence partly withheld): f1 bacteriophage origin of replication; arrow indicates direction of (+) strand synthesis
    493..550     +  promoter       AmpR promoter (fragment): bla
    559..1374    -  CDS            KanR: aminoglycoside phosphotransferase; aph(3')-Ia; confers resistance to kanamycin in bacteria or G418 (Geneticin®) in eukaryotes
   1494..2082    +  rep_origin     ori: high-copy-number ColE1/pMB1/pBR322/pUC origin of replication
   2268..2407    -  misc_feature   bom: basis of mobility region from pBR322
   2509..2700    -  CDS            rop: Rop protein, which maintains plasmids at low copy number; rop
   2717..3097    +  CDS            YPB1_ECOLX: Protein predicted: Swiss-Prot protein existence level 4. From Escherichia coli.
   3169..3460    -  CDS            TcR (fragment): tetracycline efflux protein; tet; confers resistance to tetracycline
   3475..3496    -  protein_bind   CAP binding site: CAP binding activates transcription in the presence of cAMP. E. coli catabolite activator protein
   3509..4591    -  CDS            lacI: lac repressor; lacI; The lac repressor binds to the lac operator to inhibit transcription in E. coli. This inhibition can be relieved by adding lactose or isopropyl-β-D-thiogalactopyranoside (IPTG).
   4592..4669    -  promoter       lacI promoter: lacI
   4677..4956    -  CDS            TcR (fragment): tetracycline efflux protein; tet; confers resistance to tetracycline
   4978..4996    +  promoter       T7 promoter: promoter for bacteriophage T7 RNA polymerase
   4997..5021    +  protein_bind   lac operator: The lac repressor binds to the lac operator to inhibit transcription in E. coli. This inhibition can be relieved by adding lactose or isopropyl-β-D-thiogalactopyranoside (IPTG). lac repressor encoded by lacI
   5036..5058    +  RBS            RBS: efficient ribosome binding site from bacteriophage T7 gene 10 (Olins and Rangwala, 1989)
   5071..5089    +  CDS            capTEV™ (fragment): composite tag for in vivo biotinylation, TEV protease cleavage, and 6xHis tagging
   6362..6379    +  CDS            9xHis (fragment): 9xHis affinity tag
   6389..6438    +  CDS            SET1 (fragment): solubility-enhancement tag derived from T7 phage gene 10B
   6446..6493    +  terminator     T7 terminator: transcription terminator for bacteriophage T7 RNA polymerase
>Addgene plasmid #127683 | OphA-delta C6-R72K | addgene full sequence | sequence record 257719 | Addgene NGS Result
TGGCGAATGGG
[124 nt withheld, positions 12-135]
C
[91 nt withheld, positions 137-227]
A
[49 nt withheld, positions 229-277]
CCTTTGACGTTGGAGTCCACGTTCTTT
[37 nt withheld, positions 305-341]
ACCCTATCTCGGTCTATTCTTTTGATTTATAAGGGATTTTGCCGATTTCGGCCTATTGGTTAAAAAATGA
GCTGATTTAACAAAAATTTAACGCGAATTTTAACAAAATATTAACGCTTACAATTTAGGTGGCACTTTTC
GGGGAAATGTGCGCGGAACCCCTATTTGTTTATTTTTCTAAATACATTCAAATATGTATCCGCTCATGAA
TTAATTCTTAGAAAAACTCATCGAGCATCAAATGAAACTGCAATTTATTCATATCAGGATTATCAATACC
ATATTTTTGAAAAAGCCGTTTCTGTAATGAAGGAGAAAACTCACCGAGGCAGTTCCATAGGATGGCAAGA
TCCTGGTATCGGTCTGCGATTCCGACTCGTCCAACATCAATACAACCTATTAATTTCCCCTCGTCAAAAA
TAAGGTTATCAAGTGAGAAATCACCATGAGTGACGACTGAATCCGGTGAGAATGGCAAAAGTTTATGCAT
TTCTTTCCAGACTTGTTCAACAGGCCAGCCATTACGCTCGTCATCAAAATCACTCGCATCAACCAAACCG
TTATTCATTCGTGATTGCGCCTGAGCGAGACGAAATACGCGATCGCTGTTAAAAGGACAATTACAAACAG
GAATCGAATGCAACCGGCGCAGGAACACTGCCAGCGCATCAACAATATTTTCACCTGAATCAGGATATTC
TTCTAATACCTGGAATGCTGTTTTCCCGGGGATCGCAGTGGTGAGTAACCATGCATCATCAGGAGTACGG
ATAAAATGCTTGATGGTCGGAAGAGGCATAAATTCCGTCAGCCAGTTTAGTCTGACCATCTCATCTGTAA
CATCATTGGCAACGCTACCTTTGCCATGTTTCAGAAACAACTCTGGCGCATCGGGCTTCCCATACAATCG
ATAGATTGTCGCACCTGATTGCCCGACATTATCGCGAGCCCATTTATACCCATATAAATCAGCATCCATG
TTGGAATTTAATCGCGGCCTAGAGCAAGACGTTTCCCGTTGAATATGGCTCATAACACCCCTTGTATTAC
TGTTTATGTAAGCAGACAGTTTTATTGTTCATGACCAAAATCCCTTAACGTGAGTTTTCGTTCCACTGAG
CGTCAGACCGTAGAAAAGATCAAAGGATCTTCTTGAGATCCTTTTTTTCTGCGCGTAATCTGCTGCTTGC
AAACAAAAAAACCACCGCTACCAGCGGTGGTTTGTTTGCCGGATCAAGAGCTACCAACTCTTTTTCCGAA
GGTAACTGGCTTCAGCAGAGCGCAGATACCAAATACTGTCCTTCTAGTGTAGCCGTAGTTAGGCCACCAC
TTCAAGAACTCTGTAGCACCGCCTACATACCTCGCTCTGCTAATCCTGTTACCAGTGGCTGCTGCCAGTG
GCGATAAGTCGTGTCTTACCGGGTTGGACTCAAGACGATAGTTACCGGATAAGGCGCAGCGGTCGGGCTG
AACGGGGGGTTCGTGCACACAGCCCAGCTTGGAGCGAACGACCTACACCGAACTGAGATACCTACAGCGT
GAGCTATGAGAAAGCGCCACGCTTCCCGAAGGGAGAAAGGCGGACAGGTATCCGGTAAGCGGCAGGGTCG
GAACAGGAGAGCGCACGAGGGAGCTTCCAGGGGGAAACGCCTGGTATCTTTATAGTCCTGTCGGGTTTCG
CCACCTCTGACTTGAGCGTCGATTTTTGTGATGCTCGTCAGGGGGGCGGAGCCTATGGAAAAACGCCAGC
AACGCGGCCTTTTTACGGTTCCTGGCCTTTTGCTGGCCTTTTGCTCACATGTTCTTTCCTGCGTTATCCC
CTGATTCTGTGGATAACCGTATTACCGCCTTTGAGTGAGCTGATACCGCTCGCCGCAGCCGAACGACCGA
GCGCAGCGAGTCAGTGAGCGAGGAAGCGGAAGAGCGCCTGATGCGGTATTTTCTCCTTACGCATCTGTGC
GGTATTTCACACCGCAATGGTGCACTCTCAGTACAATCTGCTCTGATGCCGCATAGTTAAGCCAGTATAC
ACTCCGCTATCGCTACGTGACTGGGTCATGGCTGCGCCCCGACACCCGCCAACACCCGCTGACGCGCCCT
GACGGGCTTGTCTGCTCCCGGCATCCGCTTACAGACAAGCTGTGACCGTCTCCGGGAGCTGCATGTGTCA
GAGGTTTTCACCGTCATCACCGAAACGCGCGAGGCAGCTGCGGTAAAGCTCATCAGCGTGGTCGTGAAGC
GATTCACAGATGTCTGCCTGTTCATCCGCGTCCAGCTCGTTGAGTTTCTCCAGAAGCGTTAATGTCTGGC
TTCTGATAAAGCGGGCCATGTTAAGGGCGGTTTTTTCCTGTTTGGTCACTGATGCCTCCGTGTAAGGGGG
ATTTCTGTTCATGGGGGTAATGATACCGATGAAACGAGAGAGGATGCTCACGATACGGGTTACTGATGAT
GAACATGCCCGGTTACTGGAACGTTGTGAGGGTAAACAACTGGCGGTATGGATGCGGCGGGACCAGAGAA
AAATCACTCAGGGTCAATGCCAGCGCTTCGTTAATACAGATGTAGGTGTTCCACAGGGTAGCCAGCAGCA
TCCTGCGATGCAGATCCGGAACATAATGGTGCAGGGCGCTGACTTCCGCGTTTCCAGACTTTACGAAACA
CGGAAACCGAAGACCATTCATGTTGTTGCTCAGGTCGCAGACGTTTTGCAGCAGCAGTCGCTTCACGTTC
GCTCGCGTATCGGTGATTCATTCTGCTAACCAGTAAGGCAACCCCGCCAGCCTAGCCGGGTCCTCAACGA
CAGGAGCACGATCATGCGCACCCGTGGGGCCGCCATGCCGGCGATAATGGCCTGCTTCTCGCCGAAACGT
TTGGTGGCGGGACCAGTGACGAAGGCTTGAGCGAGGGCGTGCAAGATTCCGAATACCGCAAGCGACAGGC
CGATCATCGTCGCGCTCCAGCGAAAGCGGTCCTCGCCGAAAATGACCCAGAGCGCTGCCGGCACCTGTCC
TACGAGTTGCATGATAAAGAAGACAGTCATAAGTGCGGCGACGATAGTCATGCCCCGCGCCCACCGGAAG
GAGCTGACTGGGTTGAAGGCTCTCAAGGGCATCGGTCGAGATCCCGGTGCCTAATGAGTGAGCTAACTTA
CATTAATTGCGTTGCGCTCACTGCCCGCTTTCCAGTCGGGAAACCTGTCGTGCCAGCTGCATTAATGAAT
CGGCCAACGCGCGGGGAGAGGCGGTTTGCGTATTGGGCGCCAGGGTGGTTTTTCTTTTCACCAGTGAGAC
GGGCAACAGCTGATTGCCCTTCACCGCCTGGCCCTGAGAGAGTTGCAGCAAGCGGTCCACGCTGGTTTGC
CCCAGCAGGCGAAAATCCTGTTTGATGGTGGTTAACGGCGGGATATAACATGAGCTGTCTTCGGTATCGT
CGTATCCCACTACCGAGATATCCGCACCAACGCGCAGCCCGGACTCGGTAATGGCGCGCATTGCGCCCAG
CGCCATCTGATCGTTGGCAACCAGCATCGCAGTGGGAACGATGCCCTCATTCAGCATTTGCATGGTTTGT
TGAAAACCGGACATGGCACTCCAGTCGCCTTCCCGTTCCGCTATCGGCTGAATTTGATTGCGAGTGAGAT
ATTTATGCCAGCCAGCCAGACGCAGACGCGCCGAGACAGAACTTAATGGGCCCGCTAACAGCGCGATTTG
CTGGTGACCCAATGCGACCAGATGCTCCACGCCCAGTCGCGTACCGTCTTCATGGGAGAAAATAATACTG
TTGATGGGTGTCTGGTCAGAGACATCAAGAAATAACGCCGGAACATTAGTGCAGGCAGCTTCCACAGCAA
TGGCATCCTGGTCATCCAGCGGATAGTTAATGATCAGCCCACTGACGCGTTGCGCGAGAAGATTGTGCAC
CGCCGCTTTACAGGCTTCGACGCCGCTTCGTTCTACCATCGACACCACCACGCTGGCACCCAGTTGATCG
GCGCGAGATTTAATCGCCGCGACAATTTGCGACGGCGCGTGCAGGGCCAGACTGGAGGTGGCAACGCCAA
TCAGCAACGACTGTTTGCCCGCCAGTTGTTGTGCCACGCGGTTGGGAATGTAATTCAGCTCCGCCATCGC
CGCTTCCACTTTTTCCCGCGTTTTCGCAGAAACGTGGCTGGCCTGGTTCACCACGCGGGAAACGGTCTGA
TAAGAGACACCGGCATACTCTGCGACATCGTATAACGTTACTGGTTTCACATTCACCACCCTGAATTGAC
TCTCTTCCGGGCGCTATCATGCCATACCGCGAAAGGTTTTGCGCCATTCGATGGTGTCCGGGATCTCGAC
GCTCTCCCTTATGCGACTCCTGCATTAGGAAGCAGCCCAGTAGTAGGTTGAGGCCGTTGAGCACCGCCGC
CGCAAGGAATGGTGCATGCAAGGAGATGGCGCCCAACAGTCCCCCGGCCACGGGGCCTGCCACCATACCC
ACGCCGAAACAAGCGCTCATGAGCCCGAAGTGGCGAGCCCGATCTTCCCCATCGGTGATGTCGGCGATAT
AGGCGCCAGCAACCGCACCTGTGGCGCCGGTGATGCCGGCCACGATGCGTCCGGCGTAGAGGATCGAGAT
CTCGATCCCGCGAAATTAATACGACTCACTATAGGGGAATTGTGAGCGGATAACAATTCCCCTCTAGAAA
TAATTTTGTTTAACTTTAAGAAGGAGATATACATATGGAGCATCATCATCATCATCATCATCATGAGAAT
CTGTATTTCCAGGGCACTTCCACTCAGACCAAAGCTGGCTCACTCACCATCGTCGGTACCGGTATCGAGA
GTATCGGACAAATGACGCTTCAGGCGTTGTCCTACATCGAAGCCGCCGCGAAGGTTTTCTACTGCGTCAT
CGACCCCGCCACTGAGGCATTCATCCTCACCAAGAACAAGAACTGCGTTGACTTGTATCAGTATTACGAC
AATGGCAAGTCCAAATTGAACACTTACACCCAAATGTCAGAGCTCATGGTCAGGGAAGTCCGCAAGGGCC
TCGATGTCGTGGGCGTCTTCTACGGCCACCCAGGAGTGTTCGTGAACCCGTCTCACCGAGCTCTGGCTAT
CGCCAAGAGTGAAGGCTACCGAGCGAGGATGCTTCCAGGCGTGTCTGCGGAAGATTGTCTCTTCGCGGAC
TTGTGCATTGATCCTTCGAACCCGGGTTGCCTGACCTACGAGGCATCGGATTTCCTGATCAGGGATCGCC
CGGTCAGCATCCACAGTCACTTGGTCCTGTTCCAAGTCGGATGCGTCGGTATCGCCGACTTCAACTTCAC
TGGATTCGACAACAACAAATTCGGCGTTCTCGTCGACCGTCTCGAGCAAGAATACGGCGCCGAGCACCCT
GTCGTCCATTACATCGCAGCTATGATGCCACACCAAGACCCAGTCACCGATAAATACACCGTCGCGCAGC
TCCGTGAGCCCGAGATCGCGAAGCGTGTTGGCGGTGTCTCGACTTTCTACATCCCTCCCAAGGCCAGGAA
AGCATCGAACTTGGACATCATAAGGCGCCTAGAGCTCTTGCCTGCTGGGCAAGTTCCCGACAAGAAAGCG
CGTATTTACCCGGCCAACCAGTGGGAGCCCGATGTTCCCGAAGTCGAACCCTACAGACCATCTGACCAGG
CTGCCATCGCTCAGTTGGCTGACCACGCTCCTCCTGAGCAATATCAACCTCTTGCTACTTCGAAAGCCAT
GTCTGATGTTATGACGAAGTTGGCTTTGGATCCCAAGGCACTCGCCGACTACAAAGCTGATCACCGCGCC
TTTGCTCAATCTGTCCCCGACTTGACGCCTCAGGAGCGTGCGGCTTTGGAGCTCGGTGATTCGTGGGCTA
TTCGTTGCGCGATGAAGAATATGCCCTCGTCGCTCTTGGACGCTGCTCGTGAATCCGGCGAAGAGGCATC
CCAAAACGGTTTCCCATGGGTCATCGTCGTTGGTGTTATCGGTGTCATCGGATAAGCGGCCGCACTCGAG
CACCACCACCACCACCACTGAGATCCGGCTGCTAACAAAGCCCGAAAGGAAGCTGAGTTGGCTGCTGCCA
CCGCTGAGCAATAACTAGCATAACCCCTTGGGGCCTCTAAACGGGTCTTGAGGGGTTTTTTGCTGAAAGG
AGGAACTATATCCGGAT
